Addgene plasmid #228667: pMB.001
Purpose: (Empty Backbone) Moclo Baculo toolkit level 1 backbone
Depositing lab: Chen Davidovich. Depositing organization: Monash University. Publication: Modular cloning of multigene vectors for the baculovirus system and yeast. Lai Z, Flanigan SF, Boudes M, Davidovich C. J Mol Biol. 2025 Jan 13:168943. doi: 10.1016/j.jmb.2025.168943. PubMed 39814169.
Backbone
  Vector backbone: pFastBac1
  Vector type: Insect Expression
  Selectable markers: GFP negative selection
Growth in bacteria
  Bacterial resistance: Ampicillin and Gentamicin, 100 & 10 μg/mL
  Growth temperature: 37°C
  Growth strain: DH5alpha
  Copy number: High Copy
Gene/Insert
  Gene/Insert name: None
  Mutation: GentR R98K
Terms and licenses: Academic/Nonprofit Terms; Industry Terms: Not Available to Industry
Depositor comments: GFP
How to cite: pMB.001 was a gift from Chen Davidovich (Addgene plasmid # 228667 ; http://n2t.net/addgene:228667 ; RRID:Addgene_228667)
