[The description below was written by a language model from this plasmid's Addgene catalogue record and pLannotate feature annotations shown in this document.]
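Description:
pMB.001 is an empty level 1 acceptor backbone from a modular cloning (MoClo) toolkit for building multigene vectors for the baculovirus system. It is derived from pFastBac1, a donor-type insect expression vector. The 4,905 nt plasmid is propagated in E. coli at high copy from a ColE1/pUC-type origin and also carries an f1 phage origin and a fragment of the pBR322 bom region. Bacterial selection uses ampicillin (β-lactamase under its native promoter) together with gentamicin. The gentamicin acetyltransferase gene is driven by the class 1 integron Pc promoter and carries an R98K substitution according to the record; the reason for this change is not stated.

No gene of interest is present. In its place sits a superfolder GFP coding sequence followed by the rrnB T1 and T7Te bacterial transcription terminators, which serves as a negative-selection (dropout) marker. In MoClo-style assembly, the incoming part or transcription unit replaces the GFP cassette, so correctly assembled clones give non-fluorescent colonies while colonies with uncut backbone remain green. The promoter driving GFP and the flanking restriction sites used for assembly are not annotated in the feature table.

The gentamicin marker lies next to an annotated Tn7R element, the right end of the mini-Tn7 transposon. In pFastBac-type vectors this transposon moves the cargo and gentamicin marker into a bacmid by site-specific transposition. A Tn7L end, a polyhedrin promoter and an SV40 polyadenylation signal, all typical of pFastBac1, are not annotated here, so the record does not show whether they are retained in this backbone or supplied by other toolkit parts.
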