Features (pLannotate 1.2.2; 12 found; start..end, strand, type, name):
      1..589     +  rep_origin     ori: high-copy-number ColE1/pMB1/pBR322/pUC origin of replication
    775..824     -  misc_feature   bom (fragment): basis of mobility region from pBR322
    892..1116    -  mobile_element Tn7R: mini-Tn7 element (right end of the Tn7 transposon) Tn7
   1183..1716    -  CDS            GmR: gentamycin acetyltransferase; aacC1; confers resistance to gentamycin
   1905..1933    -  promoter       Pc promoter: intI1 (promoter lies within the coding sequence); class 1 integron promoter
   1911..2231    -  CDS            YPR2_ECOLX (fragment): Protein predicted: Swiss-Prot protein existence level 4. From Escherichia coli.
   2427..3140    +  CDS            superfolder GFP: GFP variant that folds robustly even when fused to poorly folded proteins (Pédelacq et al., 2006)
   3152..3223    +  terminator     rrnB T1 terminator: transcription terminator T1 from the E. coli rrnB gene
   3239..3266    +  terminator     T7Te terminator: phage T7 early transcription terminator
   3288..3743    +  rep_origin     f1 ori (sequence partly withheld): f1 bacteriophage origin of replication; arrow indicates direction of (+) strand synthesis
   3770..3874    +  promoter       AmpR promoter: bla
   3875..4735    +  CDS            AmpR: β-lactamase; bla; confers resistance to ampicillin, carbenicillin, and related antibiotics
>Addgene plasmid #228667 | pMB.001 | addgene full sequence | sequence record 456207 | Addgene NGS Result
TTGAGATCCTTTTTTTCTGCGCGTAATCTGCTGCTTGCAAACAAAAAAACCACCGCTACCAGCGGTGGTT
TGTTTGCCGGATCAAGAGCTACCAACTCTTTTTCCGAAGGTAACTGGCTTCAGCAGAGCGCAGATACCAA
ATACTGTCCTTCTAGTGTAGCCGTAGTTAGGCCACCACTTCAAGAACTCTGTAGCACCGCCTACATACCT
CGCTCTGCTAATCCTGTTACCAGTGGCTGCTGCCAGTGGCGATAAGTCGTGTCTTACCGGGTTGGACTCA
AGACGATAGTTACCGGATAAGGCGCAGCGGTCGGGCTGAACGGGGGGTTCGTGCACACAGCCCAGCTTGG
AGCGAACGACCTACACCGAACTGAGATACCTACAGCGTGAGCTATGAGAAAGCGCCACGCTTCCCGAAGG
GAGAAAGGCGGACAGGTATCCGGTAAGCGGCAGGGTCGGAACAGGAGAGCGCACGAGGGAGCTTCCAGGG
GGAAACGCCTGGTATCTTTATAGTCCTGTCGGGTTTCGCCACCTCTGACTTGAGCGTCGATTTTTGTGAT
GCTCGTCAGGGGGGCGGAGCCTATGGAAAAACGCCAGCAACGCGGCCTTTTTACGGTTCCTGGCCTTTTG
CTGGCCTTTTGCTCACATGTTCTTTCCTGCGTTATCCCCTGATTCTGTGGATAACCGTATTACCGCCTTT
GAGTGAGCTGATACCGCTCGCCGCAGCCGAACGACCGAGCGCAGCGAGTCAGTGAGCGAGGAAGCGGAAG
AGCGCCTGATGCGGTATTTTCTCCTTACGCATCTGTGCGGTATTTCACACCGCAGACCAGCCGCGTAACC
TGGCAAAATCGGTTACGGTTGAGTAATAAATGGATGCCCTGCGTAAGCGGGTGTGGGCGGACAATAAAGT
CTTAAACTGAACAAAATAGATCTAAACTATGACAATAAAGTCTTAAACTAGACAGAATAGTTGTAAACTG
AAATCAGTCCAGTTATGCTGTGAAAAAGCATACTGGACTTTTGTTATGGCTAAAGCAAACTCTTCATTTT
CTGAAGTGCAAATTGCCCGTCGTATTAAAGAGGGGCGTGGCCAAGGGCATGGTAAAGACTATATTCGCGG
CGTTGTGACAATTTACCGAACAACTCCGCGGCCGGGAAGCCGATCTCGGCTTGAACGAATTGTTAGGTGG
CGGTACTTGGGTCGATATCAAAGTGCATCACTTCTTCCCGTATGCCCAACTTTGTATAGAGAGCCACTGC
GGGATCGTCACCGTAATCTGCTTGCACGTAGATCACATAAGCACCAAGCGCGTTGGCCTCATGCTTGAGG
AGATTGATGAGCGCGGTGGCAATGCCCTGCCTCCGGTGCTCGCCGGAGACTGCGAGATCATAGATATAGA
TCTCACTACGCGGCTGCTCAAACTTGGGCAGAACGTAAGCCGCGAGAGCGCCAACAACCGCTTCTTGGTC
GAAGGCAGCAAGCGCGATGAATGTCTTACTACGGAGCAAGTTCCCGAGGTAATCGGAGTCCGGCTGATGT
TGGGAGTAGGTGGCTACGTCGCCGAACTCACGACCGAAAAGATCAAGAGCAGCCCGCATGGATTTGACTT
GGTCAGGGCCGAGCCTACATGTGCGAATGATGCCCATACTTGAGCCACCTAACTTTGTTTTAGGGCGACT
GCCCTGCTGCGTAACATCGTTGCTGCTGCGTAACATCGTTGCTGCTCCATAACATCAAACATCGACCCAC
GGCGTAACGCGCTTGCTGCTTGGATGCCCGAGGCATAGACTGTACAAAAAAACAGTCATAACAAGCCATG
AAAACCGCCACTGCGCCGTTACCACCGCTGCGTTCGGTCAAGGTTCTGGACCAGTTGCGTGAGCGCATAC
GCTACTTGCATTACAGTTTACGAACCGAACAGGCTTATGTCAACTGGGTTCGTGCCTTCATCCGTTTCCA
CGGTGTGCGTCACCCGGCAACCTTGGGCAGCAGCGAAGTCGAGGCATTTCTGTCCTGGCTGGCGAACGAG
CGCAAGGTTTCGGACTCCACGCATCGTCAGGCATTGGCGGCCTTGCTGTTCTTCTACGGCAAGGTGCTGT
GCACGGATCTGCCCTGGCTTCAGGAGATCGGAAGACCTCGGCCGTCGCGGCGCTTGCCGGTGGTGCTGAC
CCCGGATGAAGTGGTTCGCATCCTCGGTTTTCTGGAAGGCGAGCATCGTTTGTTCGCCCAGGACTCTAGC
TATAGTTCCCTTGAGACCATGAAAGTGAAACGTGATTTCATGCGTCATTTTGAACATTTTGTAAATCTTA
TTTAATAATGTGTGCGGCAATTCACATTTAATTTATGAATGTTTTCTTAACATCGCGGCAACTCAAGAAA
CGGCAGGTTCGGATCTTAGCTACTAGAGAAAGAGGAGAAATACTAGATGCGTAAAGGCGAAGAGCTGTTC
ACTGGTGTCGTCCCTATTCTGGTGGAACTGGATGGTGATGTCAACGGTCATAAGTTTTCCGTGCGTGGCG
AGGGTGAAGGTGACGCAACTAATGGTAAACTGACGCTGAAGTTCATCTGTACTACTGGTAAACTGCCGGT
TCCTTGGCCGACTCTGGTAACGACGCTGACTTATGGTGTTCAGTGCTTTGCTCGTTATCCGGACCATATG
AAGCAGCATGACTTCTTCAAGTCCGCCATGCCGGAAGGCTATGTGCAGGAACGCACGATTTCCTTTAAGG
ATGACGGCACGTACAAAACGCGTGCGGAAGTGAAATTTGAAGGCGATACCCTGGTAAACCGCATTGAGCT
GAAAGGCATTGACTTTAAAGAGGACGGCAATATCCTGGGCCATAAGCTGGAATACAATTTTAACAGCCAC
AATGTTTACATCACCGCCGATAAACAAAAAAATGGCATTAAAGCGAATTTTAAAATTCGCCACAACGTGG
AGGATGGCAGCGTGCAGCTGGCTGATCACTACCAGCAAAACACTCCAATCGGTGATGGTCCTGTTCTGCT
GCCAGACAATCACTATCTGAGCACGCAAAGCGTTCTGTCTAAAGATCCGAACGAGAAACGCGATCATATG
GTTCTGCTGGAGTTCGTAACCGCAGCGGGCATCACGCATGGTATGGATGAACTGTACAAATGACCAGGCA
TCAAATAAAACGAAAGGCTCAGTCGAAAGACTGGGCCTTTCGTTTTATCTGTTGTTTGTCGGTGAACGCT
CTCTACTAGAGTCACACTGGCTCACCTTCGGGTGGGCCTTTCTGCGTTTATAAGTCGGTCTCAG
[127 nt withheld, positions 3285-3411]
C
[91 nt withheld, positions 3413-3503]
A
[49 nt withheld, positions 3505-3553]
CCTTTGACGTTGGAGTCCACGTTCTTT
[37 nt withheld, positions 3581-3617]
ACCCTATCTCGGTCTATTCTTTTGATTTATAAGGGATTTTGCCGATTTCGGCCTATTGGTTAAAAAATGA
GCTGATTTAACAAAAATTTAACGCGAATTTTAACAAAATATTAACGTTTACAATTTCAGGTGGCACTTTT
CGGGGAAATGTGCGCGGAACCCCTATTTGTTTATTTTTCTAAATACATTCAAATATGTATCCGCTCATGA
GACAATAACCCTGATAAATGCTTCAATAATATTGAAAAAGGAAGAGTATGAGTATTCAACATTTCCGTGT
CGCCCTTATTCCCTTTTTTGCGGCATTTTGCCTTCCTGTTTTTGCTCACCCAGAAACGCTGGTGAAAGTA
AAAGATGCTGAAGATCAGTTGGGTGCACGAGTGGGTTACATCGAACTGGATCTCAACAGCGGTAAGATCC
TTGAGAGTTTTCGCCCCGAAGAACGTTTTCCAATGATGAGCACTTTTAAAGTTCTGCTATGTGGCGCGGT
ATTATCCCGTATTGACGCCGGGCAAGAGCAACTCGGTCGCCGCATACACTATTCTCAGAATGACTTGGTT
GAGTACTCACCAGTCACAGAAAAGCATCTTACGGATGGCATGACAGTAAGAGAATTATGCAGTGCTGCCA
TAACCATGAGTGATAACACTGCGGCCAACTTACTTCTGACAACGATCGGAGGACCGAAGGAGCTAACCGC
TTTTTTGCACAACATGGGGGATCATGTAACTCGCCTTGATCGTTGGGAACCGGAGCTGAATGAAGCCATA
CCAAACGACGAGCGTGACACCACGATGCCTGTAGCAATGGCAACAACGTTGCGCAAACTATTAACTGGCG
AACTACTTACTCTAGCTTCCCGGCAACAATTAATAGACTGGATGGAGGCGGATAAAGTTGCAGGACCACT
TCTGCGCTCGGCCCTTCCGGCTGGCTGGTTTATTGCTGATAAATCTGGAGCCGGTGAGCGTGGTTCTCGC
GGTATCATTGCAGCACTGGGGCCAGATGGTAAGCCCTCCCGTATCGTAGTTATCTACACGACGGGGAGTC
AGGCAACTATGGATGAACGAAATAGACAGATCGCTGAGATAGGTGCCTCACTGATTAAGCATTGGTAACT
GTCAGACCAAGTTTACTCATATATACTTTAGATTGATTTAAAACTTCATTTTTAATTTAAAAGGATCTAG
GTGAAGATCCTTTTTGATAATCTCATGACCAAAATCCCTTAACGTGAGTTTTCGTTCCACTGAGCGTCAG
ACCCCGTAGAAAAGATCAAAGGATCTTC
